>Addgene plasmid #14987 | pBlue-hFX-HA | depositor partial sequence | sequence record 8199 | Author sequence
GGATCCGCCGGAGCAGCATGTGGACTCTCGGGCGCCGCGCAGTAGCCGGCCTCCTGGCGTCACCCAGCCC
GGCCCAGGCCCAGACCCTCACCCGGGTCCCGCGGCCGGCAGAGTTGGCCCCACTCTGCGGCCGCCGTGGC
CTGCGCACCGACATCGATGCGACCTGCACGCCCCGCCGCGCAAGTTCGAACCAACGTGGCCTCAACCAGA
TTTGGAATGTCAAAAAGCAGAGTGTCTATTTGATGAATTTGAGGAAATCTGGAACTTTGGGCCACCCAGG
CTCTCTAGATGAGACCACCTATGAAAGACTAGCAGAGGAAACGCTGGACTCTTTAGCAGAGTTTTTTGAA
GACCTTGCAGACAAGCCATACACGTTTGAGGACTATGATGTCTCCTTTGGGAGTGGTGTCTTAACTGTCA
AACTGGGTGGAGATCTAGGAACCTATGTGATCAACAAGCAGACGCCAAACAAGCAAATCTGGCTATCTTC
TCCATCCAGTGGACCTAAGCGTTATGACTGGACTGGGAAAAACTGGGTGTACTCCCACGACGGCGTGTCC
CTCCATGAGCTGCTGGCCGCAGAGCTCACTAAAGCCTTAAAAACCAAACTGGACTTGTCTTCCTTGGCCT
ATTCCGGAAAAGATGCTTACCCTTACGACGTACCAGACTACGCAGACACGTACCGATACATCTAGAATTC
