>Addgene plasmid #14987 | pBlue-hFX-HA | addgene partial sequence | sequence record 21848 | 14987 with T3
CCTCGAGGTCGACGGTATCGATAAGCTTGATATCGAATTCTAGATGTATCGGTACGTGTCTGCGTAGTCT
GGTACGTCGTAAGGGTAAGCATCTTTTCCGGAATAGGCCAAGGAAGACAAGTCCAGTTTGGTTTTTAAGG
CTTTAGTGAGCTCTGCGGCCAGCAGCTCATGGAGGGACACGCCGTCGTGGGAGTACACCCAGTTTTTCCC
AGTCCAGTCATAACGCTTAGGTCCACTGGATGGAGAAGATAGCCAGATTTGCTTGTTTGGCGTCTGCTTG
TTGATCACATAGGTTCCTAGATCTCCACCCAGTTTGACAGTTAAGACACCACTCCCAAAGGAGACATCAT
AGTCCTCAAACGTGTATGGCTTGTCTGCAAGGTCTTCAAAAAACTCTGCTAAAGAGTCCAGCGTTTCCTC
TGCTAGTCTTTCATAGGTGGTCTCATCTAGAGAGCCTGGGTGGCCCAAAGTTCCAGATTTCCTCAAATTC
ATCAAATAGACACTCTGCTTTTTGACATTCCAAATCTGGTTGAGGCCACGTTGGTTCGAACTTGCGCGGC
GGGGCGTGCAGGTCGCATCGATGTCGGTGCGCAGGCCACGGCGGCCGCAGAGTGGGGCCAACTCTGCCGG
CCGCGGGACCCGGGTGAGGGTCTGGGCCTGGGCCGGGCTGGGTGACGCCAGGAGGCCGGCTACTGCGCGG
CGCCCGAGAGTCCACATGCTGCTCCGGCGGGATCCACTAGTTCTAGAGCGGCCGCCACCGCGGTGGAGCT
CCAATTCGCCCTATAGTGAGTCGTATTACGCGCGCTCACTGGCCGTCGTTTTACAACGTCGTGACTGGGA
AAACCCTGGCGTTACCCAACTTAATCGCCTTGCAGCACATCCCCCTTTCGCCAGCT
