[The description below was written by a language model from this plasmid's Addgene catalogue record.]
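Description:
pBlue-hFX-HA is a high-copy bacterial plasmid built on the pBluescript II phagemid backbone (about 3 kb without insert), carrying the human frataxin (FXN) cDNA. It is propagated in standard E. coli cloning strains under ampicillin selection. No feature table is provided with the record. pBluescript II vectors generally carry a pUC-type origin that accounts for the high copy number, an f1 origin for single-stranded DNA production, and a multiple cloning site within the lacZα fragment flanked by T7 and T3 phage promoters. The listing of T7 as the 5′ sequencing primer fits this layout.

The insert is roughly 700 bp, cloned between BamHI at the 5′ end and EcoRI at the 3′ end, and both sites remain intact so the cassette can be excised again. The frataxin coding sequence is recorded as carrying HA and AU1 epitope tags at its C terminus, which allow the protein to be detected or immunoprecipitated with tag-specific antibodies rather than frataxin-specific ones. Frataxin is a mitochondrial protein whose deficiency underlies Friedreich ataxia.

Although catalogued as a bacterial expression vector, the record names no dedicated promoter for driving the insert. The construct is most plausibly a cloning and shuttle intermediate: a source of tagged frataxin cDNA for sequencing, for subcloning into expression vectors for other hosts, or possibly for in vitro transcription from the flanking phage promoters. The associated publication examines frataxin's role in thiol-dependent antioxidant defence and in reducing malignant transformation in cultured cells.
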