Addgene plasmid #14987: pBlue-hFX-HA
Depositing lab: Michael Ristow. Depositing organization: Friedrich-Schiller-Universitaet Jena. Publication: Frataxin promotes antioxidant defense in a thiol-dependent manner resulting in diminished malignant transformation in vitro. Shoichet SA, Baumer AT, Stamenkovic D, Sauer H, Pfeiffer AF, Kahn CR, Muller-Wieland D, Richter C, Ristow M. Hum Mol Genet. 2002 Apr 1. 11(7):815-21. 10.1093/hmg/11.7.815 PubMed 11929854.
Backbone
  Vector backbone: pBluescript II
  Backbone manufacturer: Stratagene
  Backbone size w/o insert (bp): 2961
  Vector type: Bacterial Expression
Growth in bacteria
  Bacterial resistance: Ampicillin, 100 μg/mL
  Growth temperature: 37°C
  Growth strain: DH5alpha
  Copy number: High Copy
Gene/Insert
  Gene/Insert name: human frataxin cDNA (alt names: hFX; FRX; frataxin)
  Species: H. sapiens (human)
  Insert size (bp): 700
  Entrez Gene: FXN (a.k.a. CyaY, FA, FARR, FRDA, X25)
  Tag / fusion protein: HA (C terminal on insert); AU1 (C terminal on insert)
  Cloning method: Restriction Enzyme; 5′ cloning site BamHI (not destroyed); 3′ cloning site EcoRI (not destroyed)
  Sequencing primers: 5′ T7
Terms and licenses: Academic/Nonprofit Terms; Industry Terms: Not Available to Industry
How to cite: pBlue-hFX-HA was a gift from Michael Ristow (Addgene plasmid # 14987 ; http://n2t.net/addgene:14987 ; RRID:Addgene_14987)
